>Addgene plasmid #67902 | Lck-FRB-ECFP(W66A) | depositor full sequence | sequence record 118089 | Lck-FRB-ECFP(W66A) sequence 5059 bps
TAGTTATTAATAGTAATCAATTACGGGGTCATTAGTTCATAGCCCATATATGGAGTTCCGCGTTACATAA
CTTACGGTAAATGGCCCGCCTGGCTGACCGCCCAACGACCCCCGCCCATTGACGTCAATAATGACGTATG
TTCCCATAGTAACGCCAATAGGGACTTTCCATTGACGTCAATGGGTGGAGTATTTACGGTAAACTGCCCA
CTTGGCAGTACATCAAGTGTATCATATGCCAAGTACGCCCCCTATTGACGTCAATGACGGTAAATGGCCC
GCCTGGCATTATGCCCAGTACATGACCTTATGGGACTTTCCTACTTGGCAGTACATCTACGTATTAGTCA
TCGCTATTACCATGGTGATGCGGTTTTGGCAGTACATCAATGGGCGTGGATAGCGGTTTGACTCACGGGG
ATTTCCAAGTCTCCACCCCATTGACGTCAATGGGAGTTTGTTTTGGCACCAAAATCAACGGGACTTTCCA
AAATGTCGTAACAACTCCGCCCCATTGACGCAAATGGGCGGTAGGCGTGTACGGTGGGAGGTCTATATAA
GCAGAGCTGGTTTAGTGAACCGTCAGATCCGCTAGCACCATGGGCTGCGTGTGCAGCAGCAACCCCGAGA
GATCTGCGAATTCAGGTGCTGGTGCTGGTGCTGGTGCTATCCTATCTAGAATCCTCTGGCATGAGATGTG
GCATGAAGGCCTGGAAGAGGCATCTCGTTTGTACTTTGGGGAAAGGAACGTGAAAGGCATGTTTGAGGTG
CTGGAGCCCTTGCATGCTATGATGGAACGGGGCCCCCAGACTCTGAAGGAAACATCCTTTAATCAGGCCT
ATGGTCGAGATTTAATGGAGGCCCAAGAGTGGTGCAGGAAGTACATGAAATCAGGGAATGTCAAGGACCT
CCTGCAAGCCTGGGACCTCTATTATCATGTGTTCCGACGAATCTCAAAGACTAGTTATCCGTACGACGTA
CCAGACTACGCACCGGTCGCCACCCTGGTGAGCAAGGGCGAGGAGCTGTTCACCGGGGTGGTGCCCATCC
TGGTCGAGCTGGACGGCGACGTAAACGGCCACAAGTTCAGCGTGTCCGGCGAGGGCGAGGGCGATGCCAC
CTACGGCAAGCTGACCCTGAAGTTCATCTGCACCACCGGCAAGCTGCCCGTGCCCTGGCCCACCCTCGTG
ACCACCCTGACCGCCGGCGTGCAGTGCTTCAGCCGCTACCCCGACCACATGAAGCAGCACGACTTCTTCA
AGTCCGCCATGCCCGAAGGCTACGTCCAGGAGCGCACCATCTTCTTCAAGGACGACGGCAACTACAAGAC
CCGCGCCGAGGTGAAGTTCGAGGGCGACACCCTGGTGAACCGCATCGAGCTGAAGGGCATCGACTTCAAG
GAGGACGGCAACATCCTGGGGCACAAGCTGGAGTACAACTACATCAGCCACAACGTCTATATCACCGCCG
ACAAGCAGAAGAACGGCATCAAGGCCAACTTCAAGATCCGCCACAACATCGAGGACGGCAGCGTGCAGCT
CGCCGACCACTACCAGCAGAACACCCCCATCGGCGACGGCCCCGTGCTGCTGCCCGACAACCACTACCTG
AGCACCCAGTCCGCCCTGAGCAAAGACCCCAACGAGAAGCGCGATCACATGGTCCTGCTGGAGTTCGTGA
CCGCCGCCGGGATCACTCTCGGCATGGACGAGCTGTACAAGTAAAGCGGCCGCGACTCTAGATCATAATC
AGCCATACCACATTTGTAGAGGTTTTACTTGCTTTAAAAAACCTCCCACACCTCCCCCTGAACCTGAAAC
ATAAAATGAATGCAATTGTTGTTGTTAACTTGTTTATTGCAGCTTATAATGGTTACAAATAAAGCAATAG
CATCACAAATTTCACAAATAAAGCATTTTTTTCACTGCATTCTAGTTGTGGTTTGTCCAAACTCATCAAT
GTATCTTAAGGCGTAAATTGTAAGCGTTAATATTTTGTTAAAATTCGCGTTAAATTTTTGTTAAATCAGC
TCATTTTTTAACCAATAGGCCGAAATCGGCAAAATCCCTTATAAATCAAAAGAATAGACCGAGATAGGGT
[37 nt withheld, positions 2101-2137]
AAAGAACGTGGACTCCAACGTCAAAGG
[49 nt withheld, positions 2165-2213]
T
[91 nt withheld, positions 2215-2305]
G
[124 nt withheld, positions 2307-2430]
CAGGTGGCACTTTTCGGGGAAATGTGCGCGGAACCCCTATTTGTTTATTTTTCTAAATACATTCAAATAT
GTATCCGCTCATGAGACAATAACCCTGATAAATGCTTCAATAATATTGAAAAAGGAAGAGTCCTGAGGCG
GAAAGAACCAGCTGTGGAATGTGTGTCAGTTAGGGTGTGGAAAGTCCCCAGGCTCCCCAGCAGGCAGAAG
TATGCAAAGCATGCATCTCAATTAGTCAGCAACCAGGTGTGGAAAGTCCCCAGGCTCCCCAGCAGGCAGA
AGTATGCAAAGCATGCATCTCAATTAGTCAGCAACCATAGTCCCGCCCCTAACTCCGCCCATCCCGCCCC
TAACTCCGCCCAGTTCCGCCCATTCTCCGCCCCATGGCTGACTAATTTTTTTTATTTATGCAGAGGCCGA
GGCCGCCTCGGCCTCTGAGCTATTCCAGAAGTAGTGAGGAGGCTTTTTTGGAGGCCTAGGCTTTTGCAAA
GATCGATCAAGAGACAGGATGAGGATCGTTTCGCATGATTGAACAAGATGGATTGCACGCAGGTTCTCCG
GCCGCTTGGGTGGAGAGGCTATTCGGCTATGACTGGGCACAACAGACAATCGGCTGCTCTGATGCCGCCG
TGTTCCGGCTGTCAGCGCAGGGGCGCCCGGTTCTTTTTGTCAAGACCGACCTGTCCGGTGCCCTGAATGA
ACTGCAAGACGAGGCAGCGCGGCTATCGTGGCTGGCCACGACGGGCGTTCCTTGCGCAGCTGTGCTCGAC
GTTGTCACTGAAGCGGGAAGGGACTGGCTGCTATTGGGCGAAGTGCCGGGGCAGGATCTCCTGTCATCTC
ACCTTGCTCCTGCCGAGAAAGTATCCATCATGGCTGATGCAATGCGGCGGCTGCATACGCTTGATCCGGC
TACCTGCCCATTCGACCACCAAGCGAAACATCGCATCGAGCGAGCACGTACTCGGATGGAAGCCGGTCTT
GTCGATCAGGATGATCTGGACGAAGAGCATCAGGGGCTCGCGCCAGCCGAACTGTTCGCCAGGCTCAAGG
CGAGCATGCCCGACGGCGAGGATCTCGTCGTGACCCATGGCGATGCCTGCTTGCCGAATATCATGGTGGA
AAATGGCCGCTTTTCTGGATTCATCGACTGTGGCCGGCTGGGTGTGGCGGACCGCTATCAGGACATAGCG
TTGGCTACCCGTGATATTGCTGAAGAGCTTGGCGGCGAATGGGCTGACCGCTTCCTCGTGCTTTACGGTA
TCGCCGCTCCCGATTCGCAGCGCATCGCCTTCTATCGCCTTCTTGACGAGTTCTTCTGAGCGGGACTCTG
GGGTTCGAAATGACCGACCAAGCGACGCCCAACCTGCCATCACGAGATTTCGATTCCACCGCCGCCTTCT
ATGAAAGGTTGGGCTTCGGAATCGTTTTCCGGGACGCCGGCTGGATGATCCTCCAGCGCGGGGATCTCAT
GCTGGAGTTCTTCGCCCACCCTAGGGGGAGGCTAACTGAAACACGGAAGGAGACAATACCGGAAGGAACC
CGCGCTATGACGGCAATAAAAAGACAGAATAAAACGCACGGTGTTGGGTCGTTTGTTCATAAACGCGGGG
TTCGGTCCCAGGGCTGGCACTCTGTCGATACCCCACCGAGACCCCATTGGGGCCAATACGCCCGCGTTTC
TTCCTTTTCCCCACCCCACCCCCCAAGTTCGGGTGAAGGCCCAGGGCTCGCAGCCAACGTCGGGGCGGCA
GGCCCTGCCATAGCCTCAGGTTACTCATATATACTTTAGATTGATTTAAAACTTCATTTTTAATTTAAAA
GGATCTAGGTGAAGATCCTTTTTGATAATCTCATGACCAAAATCCCTTAACGTGAGTTTTCGTTCCACTG
AGCGTCAGACCCCGTAGAAAAGATCAAAGGATCTTCTTGAGATCCTTTTTTTCTGCGCGTAATCTGCTGC
TTGCAAACAAAAAAACCACCGCTACCAGCGGTGGTTTGTTTGCCGGATCAAGAGCTACCAACTCTTTTTC
CGAAGGTAACTGGCTTCAGCAGAGCGCAGATACCAAATACTGTCCTTCTAGTGTAGCCGTAGTTAGGCCA
CCACTTCAAGAACTCTGTAGCACCGCCTACATACCTCGCTCTGCTAATCCTGTTACCAGTGGCTGCTGCC
AGTGGCGATAAGTCGTGTCTTACCGGGTTGGACTCAAGACGATAGTTACCGGATAAGGCGCAGCGGTCGG
GCTGAACGGGGGGTTCGTGCACACAGCCCAGCTTGGAGCGAACGACCTACACCGAACTGAGATACCTACA
GCGTGAGCTATGAGAAAGCGCCACGCTTCCCGAAGGGAGAAAGGCGGACAGGTATCCGGTAAGCGGCAGG
GTCGGAACAGGAGAGCGCACGAGGGAGCTTCCAGGGGGAAACGCCTGGTATCTTTATAGTCCTGTCGGGT
TTCGCCACCTCTGACTTGAGCGTCGATTTTTGTGATGCTCGTCAGGGGGGCGGAGCCTATGGAAAAACGC
CAGCAACGCGGCCTTTTTACGGTTCCTGGCCTTTTGCTGGCCTTTTGCTCACATGTTCTTTCCTGCGTTA
TCCCCTGATTCTGTGGATAACCGTATTACCGCCATGCAT
Features (pLannotate 1.2.2; 14 found; start..end, strand, type, name):
     61..364     +  enhancer       CMV enhancer: human cytomegalovirus immediate early enhancer
    365..568     +  promoter       CMV promoter: human cytomegalovirus (CMV) immediate early promoter
    681..959     +  CDS            FRB*: T2098L mutant of FKBP-rapamycin binding domain of human FRAP binds synthetic ligands such as AP21967
   1006..1724    +  CDS            ECFP (fragment): enhanced CFP mammalian codon-optimized
   1741..1824    +  CDS            large T antigen (fragment): large T antigen from SV40 (simian virus 40)
   1847..1968    +  polyA_signal   SV40 poly(A) signal: SV40 polyadenylation signal
   2002..2430    -  rep_origin     f1 ori (sequence partly withheld): f1 bacteriophage origin of replication; arrow indicates direction of (+) strand synthesis
   2457..2561    +  promoter       AmpR promoter: bla
   2563..2920    +  promoter       SV40 promoter: SV40 enhancer and early promoter
   2955..3749    +  CDS            NeoR/KanR: aminoglycoside phosphotransferase from Tn5; aph(3')-II (or nptII); confers resistance to neomycin, kanamycin, and G418 (Geneticin®)
   3770..3922    +  CDS            ble (fragment): BLE_KLEPN - Experimental evidence at protein level: Swiss-Prot protein existence level 1. Binding protein with a strong affinity to the bleomycin family of antibiotics. Binds to CL990; an antimitotic-antibiotic compound. From Klebsiella pneumoniae.
   3981..4028    +  polyA_signal   HSV TK poly(A) signal: herpes simplex virus thymidine kinase polyadenylation signal (Cole and Stacy, 1985)
   4119..4135    -  polyA_signal   bGH poly(A) signal (fragment): bovine growth hormone polyadenylation signal
   4357..4945    +  rep_origin     ori: high-copy-number ColE1/pMB1/pBR322/pUC origin of replication
