[The description below was written by a language model from this plasmid's Addgene catalogue record and pLannotate feature annotations shown in this document.]
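Description:
Lck-FRB-ECFP(W66A) is a 5,059 bp mammalian expression plasmid built on the Clontech pEGFP-N1 backbone, with the fusion insert of about 1.1 kb cloned between NheI and NotI sites downstream of the human cytomegalovirus immediate early enhancer and promoter. It replicates at high copy in E. coli from a ColE1/pUC-type origin and also carries an f1 phage origin. A single Tn5 aminoglycoside phosphotransferase gene (NeoR/KanR) serves both hosts. A bacterial promoter drives it for kanamycin selection, and the SV40 enhancer/early promoter, with the HSV TK polyadenylation signal, drives it for G418 selection of transfected mammalian cells. Short hits to large T antigen, ble and the bGH poly(A) signal in the feature table are annotated only as fragments and appear to be backbone remnants rather than functional parts.

The synthetic open reading frame encodes a plasma-membrane-targeted FRB domain fused to ECFP and is terminated by the SV40 polyadenylation signal. The Lck element named in the construct is not annotated separately. It presumably lies in the short stretch between the promoter and the FRB coding region, and such Lck-derived motifs generally act as acylated membrane-targeting signals. The annotation identifies the FRB segment as the T2098L variant, which can bind rapamycin analogues such as AP21967. The ECFP carries a W66A chromophore substitution that makes it non-fluorescent, which leaves the cyan channel free for other probes. The plasmid acts as the membrane anchor in chemically induced dimerization experiments, in which an FKBP-fused partner is recruited to the plasma membrane when the dimerizer is added. The associated work used this approach to restrict RhoGEF activity to the plasma membrane and study RhoA-mediated actin polymerization.
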