Addgene plasmid #67902: Lck-FRB-ECFP(W66A)
Purpose: Expresses a membrane located FRB domain in mammalian cells (the ECFP is not fluorescent)
Depositing lab: Dorus Gadella. Depositing organization: University of Amsterdam. Publication: Plasma membrane restricted RhoGEF activity is sufficient for RhoA-mediated actin polymerization. van Unen J, Reinhard NR, Yin T, Wu YI, Postma M, Gadella TW, Goedhart J. Sci Rep. 2015 Oct 5;5:14693. doi: 10.1038/srep14693. PubMed 26435194.
Backbone
  Vector backbone: pEGFP-N1
  Backbone manufacturer: Clontech
  Backbone size w/o insert (bp): 4000
  Total vector size (bp): 5059
  Vector type: Mammalian Expression, Synthetic Biology
  Selectable markers: Neomycin (select with G418)
Growth in bacteria
  Bacterial resistance: Kanamycin, 50 μg/mL
  Growth temperature: 37°C
  Growth strain: DH5alpha
  Copy number: High Copy
Gene/Insert
  Gene/Insert name: Lck-FRB-ECFP(W66A)
  Species: Synthetic
  Insert size (bp): 1125
  Promoter: CMV
  Cloning method: Restriction Enzyme; 5′ cloning site NheI (not destroyed); 3′ cloning site NotI (not destroyed)
  Sequencing primers: 5′ CMV
Resource information
  A portion of this plasmid was derived from a plasmid made by: This plasmid is obtained from Carsten Schultz (EMBL, Heidelberg). The original paper describing the plasmid is: Putyrski M. & Schultz C. (2011) Switching heterotrimeric G protein subunits with a chemical dimerizer., Chem. Biol. 18, 1126–33. https://www.ncbi.nlm.nih.gov/pubmed/21944751
Terms and licenses: Academic/Nonprofit Terms; Industry Terms: Not Available to Industry
Depositor comments: Please cite the original paper for this plasmid: Putyrski M. & Schultz C. (2011) Switching heterotrimeric G protein subunits with a chemical dimerizer., Chem. Biol. 18, 1126–33.
How to cite: Lck-FRB-ECFP(W66A) was a gift from Dorus Gadella (Addgene plasmid # 67902 ; http://n2t.net/addgene:67902 ; RRID:Addgene_67902)
