>Addgene plasmid #67902 | Lck-FRB-ECFP(W66A) | addgene partial sequence | sequence record 128654 | SV40pA-R 5'-GAAATTTGTGATGCTATTGC-3'
TAACAGTTAACAACAACAATTGCATTCATTTTATGTTTCAGGTTCAGGGGGAGGTGTGGGAGGTTTTTTA
AAGCAAGTAAAACCTCTACAAATGTGGTATGGCTGATTATGATCTAGAGTCGCGGCCGCTTTACTTGTAC
AGCTCGTCCATGCCGAGAGTGATCCCGGCGGCGGTCACGAACTCCAGCAGGACCATGTGATCGCGCTTCT
CGTTGGGGTCTTTGCTCAGGGCGGACTGGGTGCTCAGGTAGTGGTTGTCGGGCAGCAGCACGGGGCCGTC
GCCGATGGGGGTGTTCTGCTGGTAGTGGTCGGCGAGCTGCACGCTGCCGTCCTCGATGTTGTGGCGGATC
TTGAAGTTGGCCTTGATGCCGTTCTTCTGCTTGTCGGCGGTGATATAGACGTTGTGGCTGATGTAGTTGT
ACTCCAGCTTGTGCCCCAGGATGTTGCCGTCCTCCTTGAAGTCGATGCCCTTCAGCTCGATGCGGTTCAC
CAGGGTGTCGCCCTCGAACTTCACCTCGGCGCGGGTCTTGTAGTTGCCGTCGTCCTTGAAGAAGATGGTG
CGCTCCTGGACGTAGCCTTCGGGCATGGCGGACTTGAAGAAGTCGTGCTGCTTCATGTGGTCGGGGTAGC
GGCTGAAGCACTGCACGCCGGCGGTCAGGGTGGTCACGAGGGTGGGCCAGGGCACGGGCAGCTTGCCGGT
GGTGCAGATGAACTTCAGGGTCAGCTTGCCGTAGGTGGCATCGCCCTCGCCCTCGCCGGACACGCTGAAC
TTGTGGCCGTTTACGTCGCCGTCCAGCTCGACCAGGATGGGCACCACCCCGGTGAACAGCTCCTCGCCCT
TGCTCACCAGGGTGGCGACC
