>Addgene plasmid #67902 | Lck-FRB-ECFP(W66A) | addgene partial sequence | sequence record 128655 | CMV-F 5'-CGCAAATGGGCGGTAGGCGTG-3'
TGAACCGTCAGATCCGCTAGCACCATGGGCTGCGTGTGCAGCAGCAACCCCGAGAGATCTGCGAATTCAG
GTGCTGGTGCTGGTGCTGGTGCTATCCTATCTAGAATCCTCTGGCATGAGATGTGGCATGAAGGCCTGGA
AGAGGCATCTCGTTTGTACTTTGGGGAAAGGAACGTGAAAGGCATGTTTGAGGTGCTGGAGCCCTTGCAT
GCTATGATGGAACGGGGCCCCCAGACTCTGAAGGAAACATCCTTTAATCAGGCCTATGGTCGAGATTTAA
TGGAGGCCCAAGAGTGGTGCAGGAAGTACATGAAATCAGGGAATGTCAAGGACCTCCTGCAAGCCTGGGA
CCTCTATTATCATGTGTTCCGACGAATCTCAAAGACTAGTTATCCGTACGACGTACCAGACTACGCACCG
GTCGCCACCCTGGTGAGCAAGGGCGAGGAGCTGTTCACCGGGGTGGTGCCCATCCTGGTCGAGCTGGACG
GCGACGTAAACGGCCACAAGTTCAGCGTGTCCGGCGAGGGCGAGGGCGATGCCACCTACGGCAAGCTGAC
CCTGAAGTTCATCTGCACCACCGGCAAGCTGCCCGTGCCCTGGCCCACCCTCGTGACCACCCTGACCGCC
GGCGTGCAGTGCTTCAGCCGCTACCCCGACCACATGAAGCAGCACGACTTCTTCAAGTCCGCCATGCCCG
AAGGCTACGTCCAGGAGCGCACCATCTTCTTCAAGGACGACGGCAACTACAAGACCCGCGCCGAGGTGAA
GTTCGAGGGCGACACCCTGGTGAACCGCATCGAGCTGAAGGGCATCGACTTCAAGGAGGACGGCAACATC
CTGGGGCACAAGCTGGAGTACAACTACATCAGCCACAACGTCTATATCACCGCC
